Addgene plasmid #145784: SG3ΔENV CA Q63A,Q67A
Purpose: Non-infectious HIV-1 Clone with stop codon in Env (see NIH AIDS Reagent Program Cat #11051) and Q63A,Q67A mutation in capsid (CA Q63A,Q67A).
Depositing lab: Wesley Sundquist. Depositing organization: University of Utah. Publication: Reconstitution and visualization of HIV-1 capsid-dependent replication and integration in vitro. Christensen DE, Ganser-Pornillos BK, Johnson JS, Pornillos O, Sundquist WI. Science. 2020 Oct 9;370(6513). pii: 370/6513/eabc8420. doi: 10.1126/science.abc8420. PubMed 33033190.
Backbone
  Vector backbone: pTZ19U
  Backbone manufacturer: Bio-Rad
  Backbone size w/o insert (bp): 2863
  Total vector size (bp): 14788
  Modifications to backbone: none
  Vector type: Mammalian Expression, Lentiviral, Retroviral
Growth in bacteria
  Bacterial resistance: Ampicillin, 100 μg/mL
  Growth temperature: 30°C
  Growth strain: NEB Stable
  Growth instructions: Recombination deficient strain required to avoid recombination of plasmid
  Copy number: High Copy
Gene/Insert
  Gene/Insert name: Capsid (alt name: CA)
  Species: HIV-1
  Mutation: Changed Capsid residues Glutamines 63 and 67 to alanines (CA Q63A,Q67A)
  GenBank ID: L02317.1
  Cloning method: Restriction Enzyme; 5′ cloning site BssHII (not destroyed); 3′ cloning site SpeI (not destroyed)
  Sequencing primers: 5′ GCTTGCTGAAGCGCGCAC; 3′ GAAGGGTACTAGTAGTTCCTG
Resource information
  A portion of this plasmid was derived from a plasmid made by: Cloned from NIH Aids reagent program plasmid SG3delENV catalog #11051
Terms and licenses: Academic/Nonprofit Terms; Industry Terms: Not Available to Industry
How to cite: SG3ΔENV CA Q63A,Q67A was a gift from Wesley Sundquist (Addgene plasmid # 145784 ; http://n2t.net/addgene:145784 ; RRID:Addgene_145784)
