[The description below was written by a language model from this plasmid's Addgene catalogue record and pLannotate feature annotations shown in this document.]
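Description:
SG3ΔENV CA Q63A,Q67A is a near-full-length HIV-1 SG3 proviral clone carried in the pTZ19U phagemid backbone, about 14.8 kb in total. It derives from the SG3ΔEnv plasmid, in which a stop codon in env prevents production of the viral envelope glycoprotein, so the clone cannot yield infectious virus by itself. The bacterial portion provides a high-copy ColE1/pUC-type origin, an f1 origin, β-lactamase for ampicillin selection, and remnants of the lac promoter/lacZα region with a T7 promoter. Because the provirus carries two directly repeated LTRs, the record specifies a recombination-deficient host to keep the plasmid intact.

The feature table shows a complete proviral layout. Two full-length LTRs (both labelled "3' LTR" by the annotation software, the upstream one acting as the 5′ LTR and viral promoter) flank the Ψ packaging signal, gag, pol, vif, tat, vpu, env and nef. Env is annotated as two adjacent fragments, which fits the engineered interruption of that reading frame, although the table does not mark the stop codon itself. Some viral genes, such as vpr and rev, are not annotated, and the record does not comment on them.

The defining change lies in the capsid (CA) domain of Gag, where glutamines 63 and 67 are replaced by alanines. It was introduced on a BssHII–SpeI fragment, and both sites are retained.

In mammalian cells the clone expresses the viral proteins and packageable genomic RNA, and an envelope supplied in trans would be needed for single-round entry. The associated work concerns in vitro reconstitution of capsid-dependent HIV-1 replication and integration, so this mutant presumably serves to test how capsid properties affect those steps. The record does not state the mutant's phenotype.
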