Features (pLannotate 1.2.2; 22 found; start..end, strand, type, name):
    320..355     +  misc_feature   MCS (fragment): pUC18/19 multiple cloning site
    358..376     -  promoter       T7 promoter: promoter for bacteriophage T7 RNA polymerase
    417..439     -  protein_bind   lac operator (fragment): The lac repressor binds to the lac operator to inhibit transcription in E. coli. This inhibition can be relieved by adding lactose or isopropyl-β-D-thiogalactopyranoside (IPTG). lac repressor encoded by lacI
    443..473     -  promoter       lac promoter: promoter for the E. coli lac operon
    488..509     -  protein_bind   CAP binding site: CAP binding activates transcription in the presence of cAMP. E. coli catabolite activator protein
    522..614     -  CDS            lacI (fragment): lac repressor; lacI; The lac repressor binds to the lac operator to inhibit transcription in E. coli. This inhibition can be relieved by adding lactose or isopropyl-β-D-thiogalactopyranoside (IPTG).
    797..1385    -  rep_origin     ori: high-copy-number ColE1/pMB1/pBR322/pUC origin of replication
   1556..2416    -  CDS            AmpR: β-lactamase; bla; confers resistance to ampicillin, carbenicillin, and related antibiotics
   2417..2521    -  promoter       AmpR promoter: bla
   2548..2976    +  rep_origin     f1 ori (sequence partly withheld): f1 bacteriophage origin of replication; arrow indicates direction of (+) strand synthesis
   3007..3164    -  CDS            lacZα (fragment): LacZα fragment of β-galactosidase; lacZ fragment
   4926..5559    +  LTR            3' LTR: 3' long terminal repeat (LTR) from HIV-1
   5606..5731    +  misc_feature   HIV-1 Ψ: packaging signal of human immunodeficiency virus type 1
   5715..7217    +  CDS            HIV-1 gag: gag protein from human immunodeficiency virus 1; gag
   7010..10020   +  CDS            HIV-1 pol (fragment): pol protein from human immunodeficiency virus 1; pol
   9966..10541   +  CDS            vif: VIF_HV1BR - Experimental evidence at protein level: Swiss-Prot protein existence level 1. Counteracts the innate antiviral activity of host APOBEC3F and APOBEC3G. Forms a complex with host APOBEC3F and APOBEC3G thus preventing the entry of these lethally hypermutating enzymes into progeny virions. Recruits an active E3 ubiquitin ligase complex composed of elongin BC, CUL5, and RBX2 to induce polyubiquitination of APOBEC3G and APOBEC3F. In turn, they are directed to the 26S proteasome for degradation. Vif interaction with APOBEC3G also blocks its cytidine deaminase activity in a proteasome-inde
  10755..10970   +  CDS            tat (fragment): TAT_HV112 - Experimental evidence at protein level: Swiss-Prot protein existence level 1. Extracellular circulating Tat can be endocytosed by surrounding uninfected cells via the binding to several surface receptors such as CD26, CXCR4, heparan sulfate proteoglycans (HSPG) or LDLR. Neurons are rarely infected, but they internalize Tat via their LDLR. Through its interaction with nuclear HATs, Tat is potentially able to control the acetylation-dependent cellular gene expression. Modulates the expression of many cellular genes involved in cell survival, proliferation or in coding for cytokines o
  10986..11228   +  CDS            vpu: VPU_HV1S1 - Experimental evidence at protein level: Swiss-Prot protein existence level 1. Enhances virion budding by targeting host CD4 and Tetherin/BST2 to proteasome degradation. Degradation of CD4 prevents any unwanted premature interactions between viral Env and its host receptor CD4 in the endoplasmic reticulum. Degradation of antiretroviral protein Tetherin/BST2 is important for virion budding, as BST2 tethers new viral particles to the host cell membrane. Mechanistically, Vpu bridges either CD4 or BST2 to BTRC, a substrate recognition subunit of the Skp1/Cullin/F-box protein E3 ubiquiti
  11248..11574   +  CDS            env (fragment): ENV_HV2RO - Experimental evidence at protein level: Swiss-Prot protein existence level 1. The gp120-gp41 heterodimer allows rapid transcytosis of the virus through CD4 negative cells such as simple epithelial monolayers of the intestinal, rectal and endocervical epithelial barriers. Both gp120 and gp41 specifically recognize glycosphingolipids galactosyl- ceramide (GalCer) or 3' sulfo-galactosyl-ceramide (GalS) present in the lipid rafts structures of epithelial cells. Binding to these alternative receptors allows the rapid transcytosis of the virus through the epithelial cells. This transcyto
  11576..13729   +  CDS            env (fragment): ENV_HV1JR - Experimental evidence at protein level: Swiss-Prot protein existence level 1. [Transmembrane protein gp41]: Acts as a class I viral fusion protein. Under the current model, the protein has at least 3 conformational states: pre-fusion native state, pre-hairpin intermediate state, and post-fusion hairpin state. During fusion of viral and target intracellular membranes, the coiled coil regions (heptad repeats) assume a trimer-of-hairpins structure, positioning the fusion peptide in close proximity to the C-terminal region of the ectodomain. The formation of this structure appears to d
  13734..14021   +  CDS            nef: NEF_HV1Z2 - Experimental evidence at protein level: Swiss-Prot protein existence level 1. Extracellular Nef protein targets CD4(+) T-lymphocytes for apoptosis by interacting with CXCR4 surface receptors. From Human immunodeficiency virus type 1 group M subtype D (isolate Z2/CDC-Z34) (HIV-1).
  14023..14656   +  LTR            3' LTR: 3' long terminal repeat (LTR) from HIV-1
>Addgene plasmid #145784 | SG3ΔENV CA Q63A,Q67A | addgene full sequence | sequence record 316752 | Addgene NGS Result
TGCTGCTGCTGAAATGCTAAGATGAAATTTATAGCCTTAAGTCTATGCATTGGAAAAGAAAGCTTTTTTA
AGGAGGTAGAAAAGGAATAGGAAATCAAACCTAAAGACAGTAGAAGTAAAGAAATAATGAAGACAAGAGC
AGAAATTAGTGAATAGAAAGTAATCTTACATAGAGAAAATTGACAAAGCTAAGAAAAAGTTGGTTCTTTG
AAAAGATTAATGTAATTGACCACTTAGCAAAACTGATAAAAGGAGGATGGGGAGGGGGAGAGAGAACATA
AATTTAAATAATAGGAATTGAAAAATGTCACATCACTACGGATCCTCTAGAGTCGACCTGCAGGCATGCA
AGCTTTCCCTATAGTGAGTCGTATTAGAGCTTGGCGTAATCATGGTCATAGCTGTTTCCTGTGTGAAATT
GTTATCCGCTCACAATTCCACACAACATACGAGCCGGAAGCATAAAGTGTAAAGCCTGGGGTGCCTAATG
AGTGAGCTAACTCACATTAATTGCGTTGCGCTCACTGCCCGCTTTCCAGTCGGGAAACCTGTCGTGCCAG
CTGCATTAATGAATCGGCCAACGCGCGGGGAGAGGCGGTTTGCGTATTGGGCGCTCTTCCGCTTCCTCGC
TCACTGACTCGCTGCGCTCGGTCGTTCGGCTGCGGCGAGCGGTATCAGCTCACTCAAAGGCGGTAATACG
GTTATCCACAGAATCAGGGGATAACGCAGGAAAGAACATGTGAGCAAAAGGCCAGCAAAAGGCCAGGAAC
CGTAAAAAGGCCGCGTTGCTGGCGTTTTTCCATAGGCTCCGCCCCCCTGACGAGCATCACAAAAATCGAC
GCTCAAGTCAGAGGTGGCGAAACCCGACAGGACTATAAAGATACCAGGCGTTTCCCCCTGGAAGCTCCCT
CGTGCGCTCTCCTGTTCCGACCCTGCCGCTTACCGGATACCTGTCCGCCTTTCTCCCTTCGGGAAGCGTG
GCGCTTTCTCATAGCTCACGCTGTAGGTATCTCAGTTCGGTGTAGGTCGTTCGCTCCAAGCTGGGCTGTG
TGCACGAACCCCCCGTTCAGCCCGACCGCTGCGCCTTATCCGGTAACTATCGTCTTGAGTCCAACCCGGT
AAGACACGACTTATCGCCACTGGCAGCAGCCACTGGTAACAGGATTAGCAGAGCGAGGTATGTAGGCGGT
GCTACAGAGTTCTTGAAGTGGTGGCCTAACTACGGCTACACTAGAAGAACAGTATTTGGTATCTGCGCTC
TGCTGAAGCCAGTTACCTTCGGAAAAAGAGTTGGTAGCTCTTGATCCGGCAAACAAACCACCGCTGGTAG
CGGTGGTTTTTTTGTTTGCAAGCAGCAGATTACGCGCAGAAAAAAAGGATCTCAAGAAGATCCTTTGATC
TTTTCTACGGGGTCTGACGCTCAGTGGAACGAAAACTCACGTTAAGGGATTTTGGTCATGAGATTATCAA
AAAGGATCTTCACCTAGATCCTTTTAAATTAAAAATGAAGTTTTAAATCAATCTAAAGTATATATGAGTA
AACTTGGTCTGACAGTTACCAATGCTTAATCAGTGAGGCACCTATCTCAGCGATCTGTCTATTTCGTTCA
TCCATAGTTGCCTGACTCCCCGTCGTGTAGATAACTACGATACGGGAGGGCTTACCATCTGGCCCCAGTG
CTGCAATGATACCGCGAGACCCACGCTCACCGGCTCCAGATTTATCAGCAATAAACCAGCCAGCCGGAAG
GGCCGAGCGCAGAAGTGGTCCTGCAACTTTATCCGCCTCCATCCAGTCTATTAATTGTTGCCGGGAAGCT
AGAGTAAGTAGTTCGCCAGTTAATAGTTTGCGCAACGTTGTTGCCATTGCTACAGGCATCGTGGTGTCAC
GCTCGTCGTTTGGTATGGCTTCATTCAGCTCCGGTTCCCAACGATCAAGGCGAGTTACATGATCCCCCAT
GTTGTGCAAAAAAGCGGTTAGCTCCTTCGGTCCTCCGATCGTTGTCAGAAGTAAGTTGGCCGCAGTGTTA
TCACTCATGGTTATGGCAGCACTGCATAATTCTCTTACTGTCATGCCATCCGTAAGATGCTTTTCTGTGA
CTGGTGAGTACTCAACCAAGTCATTCTGAGAATAGTGTATGCGGCGACCGAGTTGCTCTTGCCCGGCGTC
AATACGGGATAATACCGCGCCACATAGCAGAACTTTAAAAGTGCTCATCATTGGAAAACGTTCTTCGGGG
CGAAAACTCTCAAGGATCTTACCGCTGTTGAGATCCAGTTCGATGTAACCCACTCGTGCACCCAACTGAT
CTTCAGCATCTTTTACTTTCACCAGCGTTTCTGGGTGAGCAAAAACAGGAAGGCAAAATGCCGCAAAAAA
GGGAATAAGGGCGACACGGAAATGTTGAATACTCATACTCTTCCTTTTTCAATATTATTGAAGCATTTAT
CAGGGTTATTGTCTCATGAGCGGATACATATTTGAATGTATTTAGAAAAATAAACAAATAGGGGTTCCGC
GCACATTTCCCCGAAAAGTGCCACCTG
[124 nt withheld, positions 2548-2671]
C
[91 nt withheld, positions 2673-2763]
A
[49 nt withheld, positions 2765-2813]
CCTTTGACGTTGGAGTCCACGTTCTTT
[37 nt withheld, positions 2841-2877]
ACCCTATCTCGGTCTATTCTTTTGATTTATAAGGGATTTTGCCGATTTCGGCCTATTGGTTAAAAAATGA
GCTGATTTAACAAAAATTTAACGCGAATTTTAACAAAATATTAACGCTTACAATTTCCATTCGCCATTCA
GGCTGCGCAACTGTTGGGAAGGGCGATCGGTGCGGGCCTCTTCGCTATTACGCCAGCTGGCGAAAGGGGG
ATGTGCTGCAAGGCGATTAAGTTGGGTAACGCCAGGGTTTTCCCAGTCACGACGTTGTAAAACGACGGCC
AGTGAATTCCTTCTATGGAATACTTTTTAAATATATAGTCTGATAATATATAACTGACACGTTTTCTGTT
GTTTCATAATGGTTGATTTTCTCAGGGCTACGTTTCTCTATTTTTTCCTGTTCTCAAATCTTAACTCTCC
ATCTCTGTCCTCAAGTGGTAAGTGATCTTGTGTCTTATTTTGAAATTAAAGTCATCAACAAATTATTTCA
ACTCATAGATTTATAGTTGTGGAAGACTTACTATTCAAATGGAATTAGAACGTTTTGGGGGATAGGATGC
AGTAGTTCTTGGTAGTCCAAGACTCTTAATAAAACAACTAGAAAAGCCAGGTAATTTACAAAATTTATAT
ATTTAGCGATAGAGAACAATGGGTGTAAAAATGATTAAAGAAAGCAAAATTTTGCACCCTGGGGGAATAC
CTTTCACAAGTGAGCTGAGAGGTCTGCAGCTGATCATTGTTTTTCCTGGGTACAGAGTAGAGGAGGCCTT
TGGGCTGCAGCCTGAGTGGCAGATTGGAAATATGAGGGGCCTTTAAACACAGAGAACGCCCTCAGTATAT
TCCTAAATTCTGTAGTTCAGCTGGGCGGAAGAGATAAACCAAAATCTCAGAAAAGGAGATTGGGATATTT
TCTAGTCCTATGGTGTTGAGATAAAGATTCTCTAGGGGAAGCGACTTGAGAACAATAGGTGAGAGTTGAA
AGCGTTTGAGGAAGTGGTGAATACACACTGATGATTTTCAACACACCCAGTTTCTTCCCCCGTAGACATT
TGCCAAATTCTGAAGCTGCTTAGGCTAGAGAGCTAAACCAGAAGTCTCTTAAAAACAAAGCAATTCTTAT
AGTATCTAGGTACCTAGAAGATAACGATCTGCTAGCTTTTGAAATGAAGGCTCTGCAGAGTCTCATCCTA
GGAACAGGGACAAACCAGAGGTAGTCTCCTTCATAGCAAAACTGCTACTCAGCAGTGTTCTATGATTCTG
GCATTATAGAGGAAGTAGTAAAAGTATATGTATGAAAATTGTGTTAAGTGAAGGATGAATAAGAAAATAT
CTAGGGTAACCACTAAAAGAAAAGAATGTGTAACAAATGAATACAGAAAAAAATTGGATATAGAATATGT
GATAAATTCAGAAGAAGACAAGAAAGAAAATATAAAACAAGCAGGCAACTAAATTAGTAATTATGTTACA
TGGAAATGGGCTAAATATTTCAAGTAAATGGCAAAAATCATCAGACTGGACAAATAATAATTACCTAAAT
ATAAGTACCTAGAAAGATTGAGAGAAAATGATGCGAAAAGGTATACCATCCAAATGCTAACTGAAGGAAA
TAAGTGTGGCTATACCAATCAGGCAAAGGAGACTTTAATACAATAAACAGTAGTAGAAAAAGAGAACTAC
ATTTTATAGTGTAAGGGGATTGATCCACCAGAGTTACCACAATCCTTTATGTGTACCCAGTAAAATAGCC
CAAACATCTATAAACCAAAAATTTTATTTTGAACTAAAAGAAACAGACAAATATGCCCTCACAATGGATG
CACATATATAGGACATACATACATCACAATTAGCAGGCTTGATCTAATTGTCATACGTAGAACATTGAAA
CTATTAATGGTGGTATTAACCATCTTTTCCCTTGCACATGGAAATTGTACTAGAATTGACCATAAGCTAG
GGCCATGAACAAAGCCTCAGCAAATATCATTGATTTTAATAATTGAATATGTTGTTTGTATTATAGTAAA
TAAAAATAACTAGAAAATTGGAAGGGCTAATTATCTCCCAAAGAAGACAAGATATCCTTGATCTGTGGAC
CTACCACACACAAGGCTACTTCCCTGATTGGCAGAACTACACACCAGGGCCAGGGATCAGATATCCACTG
ACCTTTGGATGGTGTTTCAAGCTAGTACCAGTTGATCCAGAGAAGATAGAAGAGGCCAATGAAGGAGAAA
ACAACAGCTTGCTACACCCTATGAGCCAGCATGGGATGGATGACCCGGAGAGAGAAGTGCTAGAGTGGAG
GTTTGACAGCCGCCTAGCATTTCATCACATGGCCCGAGAGCTGCATCCGGAGTACTACAAGAACCGATGA
CATCGCGCTTTCTACAAGGGACTTTCCGCTGGGGACTTTCCAGGGGAGGCGTGGCCTGGGCGGGACCGGG
GAGTGGCGAGCCCTCAGATGCTGCATATAAGCAGCTGCTTTTGCCTGTACTGGGTCTCTCTGGTTAGACC
AGATCTGAGCCTGGGAGCTCTCTGGCTAGCTAGGGAACCCACTGCTTAAGCCTCAATAAAGCTTGCCTTG
AGTGCTTCAAGTAGTGTGTGCCCGTCTGTTGTGTGACTCTGGTAGCTAGAGATCCCTCATACCCTTTTAG
TCAGTGTGGAAAATCTCTAGCAGTGGCGCCCGAACAGGGACCGGAAAGCGAAAGAGAAACCAGAGGAGCT
CTCTCGACGCAGGACTCGGCTTGCTGAAGCGCGCACGGCAAGAGGCGAGGGGCGGCGACTGGTGAGTACG
CCAAAAATTTTGACTAGCGGAGGCTAGAAGGAGAGAGATGGGTGCGAGAGCGTCAGTATTGAGCGGGGGA
AAATTGGATAAGTGGGAGAAAATTCGGTTAAGGCCAGGGGGAAAGAAAAAATATAAATTAAAACATCTAG
TATGGGCAAGCAGGGAGCTAGAACGATTCGCAGTTAATCCCGGCCTGTTAGAAACAGCAGAAGGCTGTAG
ACAAATACTGGGACAGCTACAACCGTCCCTTCAGACAGGATCAGAAGAACTTAAATCATTATATAATACA
ATAGCAGTCCTCTATTGTGTGCATCAAATGATAGATGTAAAAGACACCAAGGAAGCTTTAGAGAAGATAG
AGGAAGAGCAAAACAACAGTAAGAAAAAAGCACAGCAAGCAGCAGCTGACACAGGAAACAGCAGCCAGGT
CAGCCGAAATTACCCTATAGTGCAGAACATCCAGGGGCAAATGGTACATCAGGCCATATCACCCAGAACT
TTAAATGCATGGGTAAAAGTAGTAGAAGAGAAGGCTTTCAGCCCAGAAGTAATACCCATGTTTTCAGCAT
TATCAGAAGGAGCCACCCCACAAGATTTAAACACCATGCTAAACACAGTGGGGGGACATGCAGCAGCTAT
GGCAATGTTAAAAGAGACCATCAATGAGGAAGCTGCAGAATGGGATAGATTGCATCCAGTGCAAGCAGGG
CCTGTTGCACCAGGCCAGATGAGAGAACCAAGGGGAAGTGACATAGCAGGAACTACTAGTACCCTTCAGG
AACAAATAGGATGGATGACAAATAATCCACCTATCCCAGTAGGAGAAATCTATAAAAGATGGATAATCCT
GGGATTAAATAAAATAGTAAGGATGTATAGTCCTTCTAGCATTCTGGACATAAGACAAGGACCAAAGGAA
TCCTTTAGAGACTATGTAGACAGGTTCTATAAAACTTTAAGAGCCGAGCAAGCTTCACAGGAGGTAAAAA
ATTGGATGACAGAAACCTTGTTGGTCCAAAATGCGAACCCAGATTGTAAGACCATTTTAAAAGCATTGGG
ACCAGGAGCTACACTAGAGGAAATGATGACAGCATGTCAGGGAGTGGGAGGACCCGGCCACAAAGCAAGA
GTTTTGGCGGAAGCAATGAGCCAAGTAACAAATTCAGCCACCATAATGATGCAGAGAGGCAATTTTAGGA
ACCAAAGAAAGACTGTTAAGTGTTTCAATTGTGGCAAAGAAGGGCATATAGCCAGAAATTGCAAGGCCCC
TAGGAAAAGGGGCTGCTGGAAATGTGGAAAGGAAGGACACCAAATGAAAGATTGTACAGAGAGACAGGCT
AATTTTTTAGGGAAGATCTGGCCTTCCCACAAGGGAAGGCCAGGGAATTTTCCTCAGAGCAGACTAGAGC
CAACAGCTCCACCAGAAGAGAGCTTCAGGTTTGGGGAGGAGACAACAACTCCCCCTCAGAAGCAGGAGCG
GGAAGACAAGGAAATGTATCCCTTAGCTTCCCTCAGATCACTCTTTGGCAACGACCCCTCGTCACAATAA
AGATAGGGGGGCAACTAAAGGAGGCTCTATTAGATACAGGAGCAGATGATACAGTATTAGAAGAAATGAA
TTTGCCAGGGAGATGGAAGCCAAAAATGATAGGGGGAATTGGAGGTTTTATCAAAGTAAGACAGTATGAT
CAGATACCCATAGAAATCTGTGGACATAAAGCTATAGGTACAGTATTAGTAGGACCTACACCTGTCAACA
TAATTGGAAGAAATCTGTTGACTCAGATTGGTTGCACTCTAAATTTTCCCATTAGTCCTATTGAAACTGT
ACCAGTAAAATTAAAGCCAGGAATGGATGGCCCAAAAGTTAAACAATGGCCATTGACAGAAGAAAAAATA
AAAGCATTAGTAGAAATTTGTACAGAAATGGAAAAGGAAGGGAAGATTTCAAAAATTGGGCCTGAAAATC
CATACAATACTCCAGTATTTGCTATAAAGAAAAAAGACAGTACTAAATGGAGAAAATTAGTAGATTTCAG
AGAACTTAATAAGAGGACTCAAGACTTCTGGGAAGTTCAATTAGGAATACCACATCCCGCTGGATTAAAA
AAGAAAAAATCAGTAACAGTACTAGATGTGGGTGATGCATATTTCTCAGTTCCCTTAGATAAAGACTTCA
GGAAATATACTGCATTTACCATACCTAGTATAAACAATGAGACACCAGGGATTAGATATCAGTACAATGT
GCTCCCACAGGGATGGAAAGGATCACCAGCAATATTCCAAAGTAGCATGACAAAAATCTTAGAGCCTTTT
AGAAAGCAAAATCCAGACATAGTTATCTATCAGTACATGGATGATTTGTATGTAGGATCTGACTTAGAAA
TAGGGCAGCATAGAACAAAAATAGAGGAACTGAGACAACATCTGTTAAGGTGGGGATTTACCACACCAGA
CAAAAAACATCAGAAAGAACCTCCATTCCTTTGGATGGGTTATGAACTCCATCCTGATAAATGGACAGTA
CAGCCTATAGTGCTGCCAGAAAAAGACAGCTGGACTGTCAATGACATACAGAAGTTAGTGGGAAAATTGA
ATTGGGCAAGTCAGATTTACTCAGGGATCAAAGTGAAGCAGTTATGTAAACTCCTTAGGGGAACCAAAGC
ACTAACAGAAGTAGTAACACTAACAGAAGAAGCAGAGCTAGAACTGGCAGAAAACAGGGAAATTCTAAAA
GAACCAGTACATGGAGTGTATTATGACCCATCAAAAGACTTAATAGCAGAAATACAGAAACAGGGGCAAG
GCCAATGGACATATCAAATTTATCAAGAGCCATTTAAAAATCTGAAAACAGGAAAATATGCAAGAACGAG
GGGTGCCCACACTAATGATGTAAAACAATTAACAGAGGCAGTGCAAAAAATAACCACAGAATGCATAATA
ATATGGGGAAAAACTCCTAAATTTAGACTGCCCATACAAAAAGAAACATGGGAAACATGGTGGACAGAGT
ATTGGCAAGCCACCTGGATTCCTGAATGGGAGTTTGTCAATACCCCTCCCTTAGTGAAATTATGGTACCA
GTTAGAGAAAGAGCCCATAGAAGGCGCAGAAACTTTCTATGTAGATGGAGCAGCTAACAGGGAGACTAAA
TTAGGAAAAGCAGGATATGTTACTAACAAAGGAAGACAAAAAGTTGTCACCCTAACTGACACAACAAATC
AGAAGACTGAGTTAGAAGCAATTCATCTAGCTTTGCAGGATTCTGGATTAGAAGTAAACATAGTAACAGA
CTCACAATATGCATTAGGAATCATTCAAGCACAACCAGATAAAAGTGAATCAGAATTAGTCAGTCAAATA
ATAGAGCAGTTAATAAAAAAGGAAAAGGTCTACCTGGCATGGGTACCAGCACACAAAGGAATTGGAGGAA
ATGAACAAGTAGATAAATTAGTCAGTGCTGGGGTCAGGAAAGTACTATTTTTAGATGGAATAGATAAGGC
CCAAGAAGAACATGAGAAATATCACAGTAATTGGAGAGCCATGGCTAGTGATTTTAACTTACCACCTGTA
GTAGCAAAAGAAATAGTAGCCAGCTGTGATAAATGTCAGCTAAAAGGAGAAGCCATGCATGGACAAGTAG
ACTGTAGTCCAGGAATATGGCAACTAGATTGCACACATCTAGAAGGAAAAATTATCCTGGTGGCGGTTCA
TGTAGCCAGTGGATATATAGAAGCAGAAGTTATTCCAGCAGAGACAGGGCAGGAAACAGCATACTTTCTC
TTAAAATTAGCAGGAAGATGGCCAGTAAAAACAATACATACAGACAATGGCAGCAATTTCACCAGTACCA
CGGTTAAGGCCGCCTGTTGGTGGGCAGGGATCAAGCAGGAATTTGGCATTCCCTACAATCCCCAAAGTCA
AGGAGTAGTAGAATCTATGAATAAAGAATTAAAGAAAATTATAGGACAGGTAAGAGATCAGGCTGAACAT
CTTAAAACAGCAGTACAAATGGCAGTATTTATCCACAATTTTAAAAGAAAAGGGGGGATTGGGGGGTACA
GTGCAGGGGAAAGAATAGTAGACATAATAGCAACAGACATACAAACTAAAGAACTACAAAAACAAATTAC
AAAAATTCAAAATTTTCGGGTTTATTACAGGGACAACAAAGATCCACTTTGGAAAGGACCAGCAAAGCTT
CTCTGGAAAGGTGAAGGGGCAGTAGTAATACAAGATAATAGTGACATAAAAGTAGTGCCAAGAAGAAAAG
CAAAGATCATTAGAGATTATGGAAAACAGATGGCAGGTGATGATTGTGTGGCAAGTAGACAGGATGAGGA
TTAGAACATGGATAAGTTTAGTAAAACACCATATGTATATTTCAAGGAAAGCAAAGGGATGGTTTTATAG
ACATCACTATGAAAGCACTCACCCAAAAATAAGTTCAGAAGTACACATCCCACTAGGGGATGCTAGATTG
GTAATAACAACATATTGGGGTCTGCATACAGGAGAAAGAGATTGGCATTTGGGTCATGGAGTCTCCGTAG
AATGGAGGAAAAAGAGATATAGCACACAAGTAGACCCTGACCTAGCAGACCAACTAATTCATCTGTATTA
CTTTGATTGTTTTTCAGAATCTGCCATAAGAAATGCCATATTAGGACATATAGTTAGTCCTAGGTGTGAA
TATCAAGCAGGACATAACAAGGTAGGATCTCTACAGTACCTAGCACTAGCAGCATTAATAACACCAAAAA
GGATAAAGCCACCTTTGCCTAGTGTTACAAAACTAACAGAGGATAGATGGAACAAGCCCCAGAAGACCAA
GGGCCACAGAGGGAGCCATACAATGAATGGACACTAGAGCTTTTAGAAGAACTTAAGAATGAAGCTGTTA
GACATTTTCCTAGGATATGGCTCCATGGCTTAGGGCAATATATCTATGAAACTTATGGGGATACTTGGGC
AGGAGTGGAAGCCCTAGTAAGAACTCTGCAACAACTGCTGTTTACTCTTTTCAGAATTGGGTGTCGACAT
AGCAGAATAGGCATTACTCAACGAAGAAGAGCAAGAAATGGAGCCAGTAGATCCTAGACTAGAGCCCTGG
AAGCATCCAGGAAGCCAGCCTAAAACTGCTTGTACCAAATGCTATTGTAAAAAGTGTTGCTTACATTGCC
AAGTTTGTTTCATGACAAAAGGCTTAGGCATCTCCTATGGCAGGAAGAAGCGGAGACAGCGACGAAGAGC
TCCTCAAGACAGTCAGGCTCATCAAGCTTCTCTATCAAAGCAGTAAGTAGTGCATGTAATGCAACCTATA
CAAATAGCAGCAATAGTAGCATTAGTAGTGGTAGGAATAATAGCAATAGTTGTGTGGTCCATAGTATTAA
TAGAATATAGGAAAATATTAAGACAAAGAAAAATAGACAGGTTAATTAAAAGAATAAGTAAAAGAGCAGA
AGACAGTGGCAATGAGAGTGAAGGAGATCAGGAAGAATTATCAGCACTTGTGGAGATGGGGCACCATGCT
CTTTGGGATATTGATGATCTATAGTGCTGCAGGGAATTTGTGGGTCACAGTATATTATGGGGTACCTGTA
TGGAAAGAAGCAACCACCACTCTATTTTGTGCATCAGATGCTAAAGCATATGATACAGAGGTACATAATG
TTTGGGCCACACATGCCTGTATACCCACAGACCCCAACCCACAAGAGATAGTATTAGAAAATGTGACAGA
AGATTTTAACATGTGGAAAAATAACATGGTAGAACAGATGCAGGAGGATATAATCAGTTTATGGGATCAA
AGCCTAAAGCCATGTGTAAAATTAACCCCACTCTGTGTTACTCTAAATTGCACTGATGAGTTGAAGAATG
CTACTAATACCACTAGCTAGTACTAATACCCCTAGTGGTAGCTGGAAAAAGATGGAAAGAGGAGAAATAA
AGAACTGCTCTTTCAATGTCTTAGGAGATAAGAAGCAGAAAGCATATGCACTCTTTTATAAACTTGATGT
AGTACCAATAGATAATGATAAGAATAGTACCAAATATAGGTTGATAAGTTGTAACACCTCAGTCACTACA
CAGGCCTGTCCAAAGATATCCTTTGAGCCAATTCCCATACATTATTGTGCCCCGGCTGGTTTTGCGATTC
TAAAGTGTAAAGATAAGAAGTTCAATGGAACAGGATCATGTAAAAATGTCAGCACAGTACAATGTACACA
TGGAATTAAGCCAGTAGTATCAACTCAACTGCTGTTAAATGGCAGCCTAGCAGAAGAAGAGGTAGTAATT
AGATCTGCCAATTTCTCGGACAATGCTAAAACCATAATAGTACAGCTGAAAGAAGCTGTAGAAATTAATT
GCACAAGACCCAACAAAAAAACAAGAAAACGTATAACTACGGGACCAGGGAGAGTATATTATACAACAGG
AGAAATAGTAGGAGATATAAGACAAGCACATTGTAACCTTAGTAGAGCAAAATGGAATGACACTTTAAGA
CAGATAGTTATAAAATTAAGAGAACAATTTGAGAATAAAACAATAGTCTTTAATCAATCCTCAGGAGGGG
ACCCAGAAATTGTAATGCATAGTTTTAATTGTGGAGGGGAATTTTTCTACTGTAAGTCAACACAACTGTT
TAATAGTACTTGGGCTGGGAATAATACTTGGAATAGTAGTGCTGAAAGGTCAGATGACACTGGAGGAAAT
ATCACACTCCCATGCAGAATAAAACAAATTATAAACATGTGGCAGGAAGTAGGAAAAGCAATGTATGCCC
CTCCCATCAGCGGACAAATTAGATGTACATCAAATATTACAGGGCTGCTATTAACAAGAGATGGTGGTAC
GAGCGATACCAATACCACCGAGACCTTCAGACCTGGAGGAGGAGATATGAGGGACAATTGGAGAAGTGAA
TTATATAAATATAAAGTAGTAAAAATTGAACCATTAGGAGTAGCACCCACCACGGCAAAGAGAAGAGTGG
TGCAAAGAGAAAAAAGAGCAGTGGGAATAGGAGCTCTGTTCCTTGGGTTCTTGGGAGCAGCAGGAAGCAC
TATGGGCGCAGCGTCAATGACGTTGACGGTACAGGCCAGACAATTATTGTCTGGTATAGTGCAACAGCAG
AACAATTTGCTGAGGGCTATTGAGGCGCAACAGCATCTGTTGCAACTCACAGTCTGGGGCATCAAGCAGC
TCCAGGCAAGAGTCCTGGCTGTGGAAAGATACCTAAAGGATCAACAGCTCCTGGGGATTTGGGGTTGCTC
TGGAAAACTCATTTGCACCACTGCTGTGCCTTGGAATGCTAGTTGGAGTAATAAATCTCTGAATCAGATT
TGGGATAACATGACTTGGATGCAGTGGGAAAGAGAAATTGAAAATTACACAGACTTAATATACAACTTAA
TTGAAGAATCGCAGAACCAGCAAGAAAAGAATGAACAAGAATTATTGGAATTAGATAAATGGGCAAGTTT
GTGGAATTGGTTTACAATAACAAACTGGCTGTGGTATATAAAAATATTCATAATGATAGTAGGAGGCTTG
ATAGGTTTAAGAATAGTTTTTACTGTACTTTCTATAGTGAATAGAGTTAGGCAGGGATACTCACCATTGT
CGTTTCAGACCCACCTCCCAACCCCGAGGGGACCCGACAGGCCCGAAGGAATCGAAGAAGAAGGTGGAGA
GAGAGACAGAGACAGATCCGGTCGATTAGTGAACGGATTCTTAGCACTTTTCTGGGACGATCTGCGGAGC
CTGTGCCTCTTCAGCTACCACCGCTTGAGAGACTTAATCTTGGTTGTAACGAGGATTGTGGAACTTCTGG
GACGCAGGGGGTGGGAAGCCCTCAAGTATTGGTGGAGTCTCCTACAGTATTGGAGCCAGGAACTAAAGAA
TAGTGCTGTTAACTTGCTTAATGTCACAGCCATAGCAGTAGCTGAGGGAACAGATAGGGTTATAGAAGTA
GTACAAAGAACTTATAGAGCTATTCTCCACATACCTAGAAGAATAAGACAGGGCTTGGAAAGGCTTTTGC
TATAAGATGGGTGGCAAGTGGTCAAAACGTATGGAGGGTGGATGGCATGCTGTAAGGGAAAGAATGAGAC
GAGCTGAGCCAGCAGCAGATGGGGTGGGAGCAGTATCTAGAGACCTGGAAAAACATGGAGCAATCACAAG
TAGCAATACAGCAGCTAACAATGCTGATTGTGCCTGGCTGGAAGCACAAGAGGAGGAGGAGGTGGGTTTT
CCAGTCAGACCTCAGGTACCTTTAAGACCAATAACTTACAAGGCAGCTGTAGATATTAGCCACTTTTTAA
AAGAAAAGGGGGGACTGGAAGGGCTAATTTTCTCCCAAAGAAGACAAGATATCCTTGATCTGTGGACCTA
CCACACACAAGGCTACTTCCCTGATTGGCAGAACTACACACCAGGGCCAGGGATCAGATATCCACTGACC
TTTGGATGGTGTTTCAAGCTAGTACCAGTTGATCCAGAGAAGATAGAAGAGGCCAATGAAGGAGAAAACA
ACAGCTTGCTACACCCTATGAGCCAGCATGGGATGGATGACCCGGAGAGAGAAGTGCTAGAGTGGAGGTT
TGACAGCCGCCTAGCATTTCATCACATGGCCCGAGAGCTGCATCCGGAGTACTACAAGAACCGATGACAT
CGCGCTTTCTACAAGGGACTTTCCGCTGGGGACTTTCCAGGGGAGGCGTGGCCTGGGCGGGACCGGGGAG
TGGCGAGCCCTCAGATGCTGCATATAAGCAGCTGCTTTTGCCTGTACTGGGTCTCTCTGGTTAGACCAGA
TCTGAGCCTGGGAGCTCTCTGGCTAGCTAGGGAACCCACTGCTTAAGCCTCAATAAAGCTTGCCTTGAGT
GCTTCAAGTAGTGTGTGCCCGTCTGTTGTGTGACTCTGGTAGCTAGAGATCCCTCATACCCTTTTAGTCA
GTGTGGAAAATCTCTAGCAAAAATTCCTAGCTGCCTAGAAATAAAACACTATGCTTTTGAATAACATATG
ACTTAAAAGAAGAATTTATGATGGCTATTAGAAAATATTTTAAACTGATTGAAAATGAAGGTGAACTACA
ATGATCTAGAT
